>Addgene plasmid #149025 | pGBW-m4046524 | addgene full sequence | sequence record 297778 | Ginkgo NGS Result
GCGGCCGCCCCACACACCATAGCTTCAAAATGTTTCTACTCCTTTTTTACTCTTCCAGATTTTCTCGGAC
TCCGCGCATCGCCGTACCACTTCAAAACACCCAAGCACAGCATACTAAATTTCCCCTCTTTCTTCCTCTA
GGGTGTCGTTAATTACCCGTACTAAAGGTTTGGAAAAGAAAAAAGAGACCGCCTCGTTTCTTTTTCTTCG
TCGAAAAAGGCAATAAAAATTTTTATCACGTTTCTTTTTCTTGAAAATTTTTTTTTTTGATTTTTTTCTC
TTTCGATGACCTCCCATTGATATTTAAGTTAATAAACGGTCTTCAATTTCTCAAGTTTCAGTTTCATTTT
TCTTGTTCTATTACAACTTTTTTTACTTCTTGCTCATTAGAAAGAAAGCATAGCAATCTAATCTAAGTTT
TAATTACAAAATGAAGATTGTCAACAATTGGCTTAAACAGTTGATAAAGGTTACTTTAGTATTTTTGTTC
GTTGCAGCCATCTTCTATCTAATTACACCTGTCCACGTGATGAGTAAGCATACCGACTTTTCCTCAGAGA
TCATTGGTTACAAAGCTATCGATGGCGGAGTTACTAGAGATATTGCTTCGACGGACACCTGTTTCGCTAA
CAAGCACGCGGACTTTGATACTTGGTTCTCTCAAAGGGGTGGTTCCTACACAAACGACAAGGCCTGCCCC
TTGATTGCAGCTGTTATCACTAGAGAAGTTGGTTTCGTCGTGCCAGGTTTACCAGGGACTATACTGCGTA
CCACCAATGGTGATTTTTTGCATTTCTTACCAAGAGTCTTCTCTGCTGTTGGCAATATTTGTTATACCCC
TAGCAAATTGATCGAATACACTGATTTTGCCACCTCTGCTTGTGTATTGGCTGCTGAATGCACTATTTTC
AAGGATGCAAGTGGTAAGCCAGTTCCATACTGTTATGACACAAACGTCCTCGAAGGTTCTGTTGCTTACG
AATCCTTGCGACCGGACACTAGATATGTGTTAATGGATGGATCAATCATTCAATTTCCAAACACATACCT
TGAAGGTTCTGTTCGGGTTGTCACCACCTTCGACTCCGAGTACTGTCGCCACGGTACTTGTGAAAGATCA
GAAGCCGGTGTCTGTGTTTCTACCAGCGGTAGATGGGTGTTGAATAACGATTATTACCGTTCTCTTCCAG
GTGTCTTCTGCGGTGTCGATGCTGTTAATCTATTGACTAACATGTTTACCCCTTTGATCCAACCAATAGG
TGCGCTGGACATTTCCGCATCTATTGTCGCCGGTGGAATCGTTGCTATCGTTGTTACTTGTTTGGCTTAC
TACTTCATGAGATTTAGAAGAGCCTTTGGGGAGTATTCGCATGTCGTGGCTTTCAACACTCTATTATTTT
TGATGTCGTTCACTGTTTTGTGTCTTACACCAGTATACTCTTTCTTGCCTGGTGTATACTCCGTTATCTA
TTTATACCTGACATTCTACCTGACTAACGATGTCAGCTTTTTGGCACACATTCAATGGATGGTAATGTTC
ACCCCATTGGTTCCCTTCTGGATAACGATCGCTTACATCATTTGCATAAGTACTAAACATTTCTATTGGT
TTTTCTCAAATTATCTAAAGAGAAGAGTTGTCTTTAATGGTGTCAGCTTTTCTACCTTCGAAGAAGCTGC
CTTGTGTACCTTTTTGCTCAACAAAGAAATGTACTTGAAGTTGAGATCTGACGTTTTACTCCCGCTAACC
CAATATAACAGATATTTAGCTTTATACAACAAGTACAAATACTTCTCGGGTGCCATGGATACTACTTCAT
ACCGTGAAGCGGCTTGTTGTCACCTTGCTAAGGCTTTGAATGATTTCTCTAATTCCGGTTCCGACGTCTT
GTATCAACCACCTCAGACGTCTATTACCTCCGCTGTTTTGCAACTCGTGCCGAGAGGTTCTTGGAGCCAT
CCGCAGTTTGAAAAATAAACAGGCCCCTTTTCCTTTGTCGATATCATGTAATTAGTTATGTCACGCTTAC
ATTCACGCCCTCCTCCCACATCCGCTCTAACCGAAAAGGAAGGAGTTAGACAACCTGAAGTCTAGGTCCC
TATTTATTTTTTTTAATAGTTATGTTAGTATTAAGAACGTTATTTATATTTCAAATTTTTCTTTTTTTTC
TGTACAAAGCGGCCGCCGAACCACTAGTGCACTGCAGTACACGGTTTCCTTGAAATTTTTTTGATTCGGT
AATCTCCGAACAGAAGGAAGAACGAAGGAAGGAGCACAGACTTAGATTGGTATATATACGCATATGTAGT
GTTGAAGAAACATGAAATTGCCCAGTATTCTTAACCCAACTGCACAGAACAAAAACGTGCAGGAAACGAA
GATAAATCATGTCGAAAGCTACATATAAGGAACGTGCTGCTACTCATCCTAGTCCTGTTGCTGCCAAGCT
ATTTAATATCATGCACGAAAAGCAAACAAACTTGTGTGCTTCATTGGATGTTCGTACCACCAAGGAATTA
CTGGAGTTAGTTGAAGCATTAGGTCCCAAAATTTGTTTACTAAAAACACATGTGGATATCTTGACTGATT
TTTCCATGGAGGGCACAGTTAAGCCGCTAAAGGCATTATCCGCCAAGTACAATTTTTTACTCTTCGAGGA
CAGAAAATTTGCTGACATTGGTAATACAGTCAAATTGCAGTACTCTGCGGGTGTATACAGAATAGCAGAA
TGGGCAGACATTACGAATGCACACGGTGTGGTGGGCCCAGGTATTGTTAGCGGTTTGAAGCAGGCGGCAG
AAGAAGTAACAAAGGAACCTAGAGGCCTTTTGATGTTAGCAGAATTGTCATGCAAGGGCTCCCTATCTAC
TGGAGAATATACTAAGGGTACTGTTGACATTGCGAAGAGCGACAAAGATTTTGTTATCGGCTTTATTGCT
CAAAGAGACATGGGTGGAAGAGATGAAGGTTACGATTGGTTGATTATGACACCCGGTGTGGGTTTAGATG
ACAAGGGAGATGCATTGGGTCAACAGTATAGAACCGTGGATGATGTGGTTTCTACAGGATCTGACATTAT
TATTGTTGGAAGAGGACTATTTGCAAAGGGAAGGGATGCTAAGGTAGAGGGTGAACGTTACAGAAAAGCA
GGCTGGGAAGCATATTTGAGAAGATGCGGCCAGCAAAACTAAAAAACTGTATTATAAGTAAATGCATGTA
TACTAAACTCACAAATTAGAGCTTCAATTTAATTATATCAGTTATTACCCGAGTAACGAAGCATCTGTGC
TTCATTTTGTAGAACAAAAATGCAACGCGAGAGCGCTAATTTTTCAAACAAAGAATCTGAGCTGCATTTT
TACAGAACAGAAATGCAACGCGAAAGCGCTATTTTACCAACGAAGAATCTGTGCTTCATTTTTGTAAAAC
AAAAATGCAACGCGAGAGCGCTAATTTTTCAAACAAAGAATCTGAGCTGCATTTTTACAGAACAGAAATG
CAACGCGAGAGCGCTATTTTACCAACAAAGAATCTATACTTCTTTTTTGTTCTACAAAAATGCATCCCGA
GAGCGCTATTTTTCTAACAAAGCATCTTAGATTACTTTTTTTCTCCTTTGTGCGCTCTATAATGCAGTCT
CTTGATAACTTTTTGCACTGTAGGTCCGTTAAGGTTAGAAGAAGGCTACTTTGGTGTCTATTTTCTCTTC
CATAAAAAAAGCCTGACTCCACTTCCCGCGTTTACTGATTACTAGCGAAGCTGCGGGTGCATTTTTTCAA
GATAAAGGCATCCCCGATTATATTCTATACCGATGTGGATTGCGCATACTTTGTGAACAGAAAGTGATAG
CGTTGATGATTCTTCATTGGTCAGAAAATTATGAACGGTTTCTTCTATTTTGTCTCTATATACTACGTAT
AGGAAATGTTTACATTTTCGTATTGTTTTCGATTCACTCTATGAATAGTTCTTACTACAATTTTTTTGTC
TAAAGAGTAATACTAGAGATAAACATAAAAAATGTAGAGGTCGAGTTTAGATGCAAGTTCAAGGAGCGAA
AGGTGGATGGGTAGGTTATATAGGGATATAGCACAGAGATATATAGCAAAGAGATACTTTTGAGCAATGT
TTGTGGAAGCGGTATTCGCAATATTTTAGTAGCTCGTTACAGTCCGGTGCGTTTTTGGTTTTTTGAAAGT
GCGTCATCAGAGCGCTTTTGGTTTTCAAAAGCGCTCTGAAGTTCCTATACTTTCTAGCTAGAGAATAGGA
ACTTCCCGAGCGGCCGCGTGTTACAAGCTTGACTCCAGCGTAACTGGACTGCAATCAACTCACTGGCTCA
CCTTCACGGGTGGGCCTTTCTTCGGTAGAAAATCAAAGGATCTTCTTGAGATCCTTTTTTTCTGCGCGTA
ATCTGCTGCTTGCAAACAAAAAAACCACCGCTACCAGCGGTGGTTTGTTTGCCGGATCAAGAGCTACCAA
CTCTTTTTCCGAGGTAACTGGCTTCAGCAGAGCGCAGATACCAAATACTGTTCTTCTAGTGTAGCCGTAG
TTAGGCCACCACTTCAAGAACTCTGTAGCACCGCCTACATACCTCGCTCTGCTAATCCTGTTACCAGTGG
CTGCTGCCAGTGGCGATAAGTCGTGTCTTACCGGGTTGGACTCAAGACGATAGTTACCGGATAAGGCGCA
GCGGTCGGGCTGAACGGGGGGTTCGTGCACACAGCCCAGCTTGGAGCGAACGACCTACACCGAACTGAGA
TACCTACAGCGTGAGCTATGAGAAAGCGCCACGCTTCCCGAAGGGAGAAAGGCGGACAGGTATCCGGTAA
GCGGCAGGGTCGGAACAGGAGAGCGCACGAGGGAGCTTCCAGGGGTAAACGCCTGGTATCTTTATAGTCC
TGTCGGGTTTCGCCACCTCTGACTTGAGCATCGATTTTTGTGATGCTCGTCAGGGGGGCGGAGCCTATGG
AAAAACGCCAGCAACGCAGAAAGGCCCACCCGAAGGTGAGCCAGGTGATTACATTTGGGCCCTCATCAGA
GGTTTTCACCGTCATCACCGAAACGCGCGAGGCAGCTGCGGTAAAGCTCATCAGCGTGGTCGTGAAGCGA
TTCACAGATGTCTGCCTGTTCATCCGCGTCCAGCTCGTTGAGTTTCTCCAGAAGCGTTAATGTCTGGCTT
CTGATAAAGCGGGCCATGTTAAGGGCGGTTTTTTCCTGTTTGGTCACTTACCAATGCTTAATCAGTGAGG
CACCTATCTCAGCGATCTGTCTATTTCGTTCATCCATAGTTGCCTGACTCCCCGTCGTGTAGATAACTAC
GATGCGGGAGGGCTTACCATCTGGCCCCAGTGCTGCAATGATACCGCGAGACCCACGCTCACCGGCTCCA
GATTTATCAGCAATAAACCAGCCAGCCGGGAGGGCCGAGCGCAGAAGTGATCCTGCAACTTTATCCGCCT
CCATCCAGTCTATTAATTGTTGCCGGGAAGCTAGAGTAAGTAGTTCGCCAGTTAATAGTTTGCGCAACGT
TGTTGCCATTGCTACAGGCATCGTGGTGTCACGCTCGTCGTTTGGTATGGCTTCATTCAGCTCCGGTTCC
CAACGATCAAGGCGAGTTACATGATCCCCCATGTTGTGCAAAAAAGCGGTTAGCTCCTTCGGTCCTCCGA
TCGTTGCCAGAAGTAAGTTGGCCGCAGTGTTATCACTCATGGTTATGGCAGCACTGCATAATTCTCTTAC
TGTCATGCCATCCGTGAGATGCTTTTCTGTGACTGGTGAGTACTCAACCAAGTCATTCTGAGAATAGTGT
ATGCGGCGACCGAGTTGCTCTTGCCCGGCGTCAATACGGGATAATACCGCGCCACATAGCAGAACTTTAA
AAGTGCTCATCATTGGAAAACGTTCTTCGGGGCGTAAACTCTCAAGGATCTTACCGCTGTTGAGATCCAG
TTCGATGTAACCCACTCGTGCACCCAACTGATCTTCAGCATCTTTTACTTTCACCAGCGTTTCTGGGTGA
GCAAAAACAGGAAGGCAAAATGCCGCAAAAAAGGGAATAAGGGCGACACGGAAATGTTGAATACTCATTT
TAGCTTCCTTAGCTCCTGAAAATCTCGATAACTCAAAAAATACGCCCGGTAGTGATCTTATTTCATTATG
GTGAAAGTTGGAACCTCTTACGTGCCGATCAAGTCAAAAGCCTCCGGTCGGAGGCTTTTGACTTTCTGCT
ATGGAGGTCAGGTATGATTTAAATGGTCAGTTAGA
Features (pLannotate 1.2.2; 13 found; start..end, strand, type, name):
     10..417     +  promoter       TEF1 promoter: S. cerevisiae TEF1; promoter for EF-1α
    434..1933    +  CDS            R1A_SARS2 (fragment): Experimental evidence at protein level: Swiss-Prot protein existence level 1. [Non-structural protein 10]: Plays a pivotal role in viral transcription by stimulating both nsp14 3'-5' exoribonuclease and nsp16 2'-O-methyltransferase activities. Therefore plays an essential role in viral mRNAs cap methylation. From Severe acute respiratory syndrome coronavirus 2 (2019-nCoV) (SARS-CoV-2).
   2004..2176    +  terminator     CYC1 terminator (fragment): S. cerevisiae CYC1; transcription terminator for CYC1
   2212..2388    +  promoter       URA3 promoter (fragment): S. cerevisiae URA3
   2389..3192    +  CDS            URA3: orotidine-5'-phosphate decarboxylase, required for uracil biosynthesis; S. cerevisiae URA3; yeast auxotrophic marker, counterselectable with 5-fluoroorotic acid (5-FOA)
   3275..4257    -  rep_origin     2μ ori: yeast 2μ plasmid origin of replication
   4335..4364    +  terminator     T3Te terminator: phage T3 early transcription terminator
   4386..4973    +  rep_origin     ori: high-copy-number ColE1/pMB1/pBR322/pUC origin of replication
   4985..5012    -  terminator     T7Te terminator: phage T7 early transcription terminator
   5036..5227    -  CDS            rop: Rop protein, which maintains plasmids at low copy number; rop
   5228..6088    -  CDS            AmpR: β-lactamase; bla; confers resistance to ampicillin, carbenicillin, and related antibiotics
   6089..6191    -  promoter       cat promoter: promoter of the E. coli cat gene encoding chloramphenicol acetyltransferase
   6192..6223    -  terminator     tonB terminator: bidirectional E. coli tonB-P14 transcription terminator
