[The description below was written by a language model from this plasmid's Addgene catalogue record and pLannotate feature annotations shown in this document.]
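Description:
pGBW-m4046524 is a yeast episomal expression plasmid for producing the SARS-CoV-2 non-structural protein nsp4 in Saccharomyces cerevisiae. It is an E. coli/yeast shuttle vector. A high-copy ColE1/pUC-type origin and an AmpR (β-lactamase) gene, annotated as driven by a cat promoter, support propagation and ampicillin selection in bacteria. A 2μ origin and the URA3 marker with its own promoter give multicopy maintenance in ura3 yeast on uracil-free medium, and URA3 also allows counterselection with 5-FOA. Short phage T3Te and T7Te terminators and a tonB terminator flank the bacterial modules, presumably to insulate them from read-through transcription. The annotation also detects a short rop-like segment adjacent to AmpR, although the catalogue lists the plasmid as high copy.

The expression cassette places a synthetic nsp4 coding sequence of about 1.5 kb, codon-recoded for S. cerevisiae, between the constitutive TEF1 promoter and a CYC1 terminator. The automated annotation matches this ORF to a fragment of the SARS-CoV-2 replicase polyprotein 1a. The nsp10 functional text attached to that hit is generic to the polyprotein entry and does not describe this insert, which is nsp4 according to the catalogue. The backbone supplies a C-terminal thrombin-cleavable StrepII tag, allowing affinity capture on Strep-Tactin resin and later tag removal, though the tag is not separately annotated in the feature table. The insert was made by gene synthesis.

The annotated sequence is 6,265 nt, somewhat longer than the sum of the listed backbone and insert sizes. It comes from depositor NGS that may not cover the whole plasmid. The construct is suited to constitutive expression and purification of nsp4 in yeast, or to functional studies there.
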