Addgene plasmid #149025: pGBW-m4046524
Purpose: Yeast Expression plasmid for SARS-CoV-2 nsp4
Depositing lab: Ginkgo Bioworks & Benjie Chen. Depositing organization: Ginkgo Bioworks.
Backbone
  Vector backbone: AmpR; 2u URA3
  Backbone size w/o insert (bp): 4078
  Vector type: Yeast Expression
  Selectable markers: URA3
Growth in bacteria
  Bacterial resistance: Ampicillin, 100 μg/mL
  Growth temperature: 37°C
  Growth strain: DH5alpha
  Copy number: High Copy
Gene/Insert
  Gene/Insert name: SARS-CoV-2 nsp4
  Species: S. cerevisiae (budding yeast); Severe acute respiratory syndrome coronavirus 2
  Insert size (bp): 1499
  Mutation: Saccharomyces cerevisiae recode 1
  Entrez Gene: ORF1ab (a.k.a. GU280_gp01)
  Promoter: pTEF1
  Tag / fusion protein: Cleavable thrombin;StrepII (C terminal on backbone)
  Cloning method: Unknown
Resource information
  A portion of this plasmid was derived from a plasmid made by: GinkgoBioworks
Depositor comments: NCBI Reference Sequence: YP_009725300.1. Created by gene synthesis with Not1 site. NGS used for QC was performed by Ginkgo and may not fully cover the entire plasmid.
How to cite: pGBW-m4046524 was a gift from Ginkgo Bioworks & Benjie Chen (Addgene plasmid # 149025 ; http://n2t.net/addgene:149025 ; RRID:Addgene_149025)
